Addgene plasmid #133461: pXPR_124
Purpose: EF1a promoter expresses SpyoCas9 and P2A provides EGFP
Depositing lab: John Doench. Depositing organization: Broad Institute. Publication: Genetic screens in isogenic mammalian cell lines without single cell cloning. DeWeirdt PC, Sangree AK, Hanna RE, Sanson KR, Hegde M, Strand C, Persky NS, Doench JG. Nat Commun. 2020 Feb 6;11(1):752. doi: 10.1038/s41467-020-14620-6. PubMed 32029722.
Backbone
  Vector backbone: pLV
  Vector type: Mammalian Expression, Lentiviral, CRISPR
Growth in bacteria
  Bacterial resistance: Ampicillin, 100 μg/mL
  Growth temperature: 30°C
  Growth strain: NEB Stable
  Copy number: Unknown
Gene/Insert
  Gene/Insert name: SpyoCas9
  Tag / fusion protein: EGFP
Resource information
  A portion of this plasmid was derived from a plasmid made by: VectorBuilder, Inc.
Terms and licenses: Academic/Nonprofit Terms; Industry Terms: Not Available to Industry
How to cite: pXPR_124 was a gift from John Doench (Addgene plasmid # 133461 ; http://n2t.net/addgene:133461 ; RRID:Addgene_133461)
