[The description below was written by a language model from this plasmid's Addgene catalogue record and pLannotate feature annotations shown in this document.]
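Description:
pXPR_124 is a 12.4 kb lentiviral transfer plasmid built on a pLV backbone for delivering Streptococcus pyogenes Cas9 together with a fluorescent marker into mammalian cells. It is propagated in E. coli through a high-copy ColE1/pUC-type origin with ampicillin selection (AmpR). The backbone also carries an f1 origin, an SV40 origin and poly(A) signal, T7 and T3 promoters, and remnants of the lac region. The viral portion follows a third-generation, self-inactivating layout. An RSV promoter drives a truncated HIV-1 5' LTR, followed by the Ψ packaging signal with a gag fragment, the RRE for Rev-dependent nuclear export, and a cPPT/CTS. The cassette is closed by a WPRE and a ΔU3 3' LTR, which leaves the integrated provirus without LTR promoter activity.

Between these elements, the human EF-1α promoter with its intron A drives a single open reading frame. It encodes SpyoCas9 with a C-terminal nucleoplasmin nuclear localization signal, then a P2A peptide and EGFP. Ribosomal skipping at P2A yields Cas9 and EGFP as separate proteins from one transcript, so green fluorescence reports Cas9 expression and allows transduced cells to be identified or sorted. No mammalian drug-resistance marker is annotated. The attB4, attB1 and attB2 sites flanking the promoter and coding region are scars of multisite Gateway assembly, and the record notes that part of the plasmid derives from a commercial vector supplier. No guide RNA cassette is annotated, so guides would have to be supplied separately. The associated publication concerns genetic screens in isogenic mammalian cell lines without single-cell cloning. The two feature tables, from the depositor and from repository sequencing, describe the same circular sequence and differ only in their start position.
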