Features (pLannotate 1.2.2; 34 found; start..end, strand, type, name):
      3..229     +  promoter       RSV promoter: Rous sarcoma virus enhancer/promoter
    230..410     +  LTR            5' LTR (truncated): truncated 5' long terminal repeat (LTR) from HIV-1
    457..582     +  misc_feature   HIV-1 Ψ: packaging signal of human immunodeficiency virus type 1
    566..929     +  CDS            HIV-1 gag (fragment): gag protein from human immunodeficiency virus 1; gag
   1075..1308    +  misc_feature   RRE: The Rev response element (RRE) of HIV-1 allows for Rev-dependent mRNA export from the nucleus to the cytoplasm.
   1685..1785    +  CDS            Rev (fragment): human immunodeficiency virus 1 (HIV-1) Rev protein; rev; enhances nuclear export of unspliced and incompletely spliced viral mRNAs
   1803..1920    +  misc_feature   cPPT/CTS: central polypurine tract and central termination sequence of HIV-1
   1938..1958    +  protein_bind   attB4: mutant version of attB; core recombination site for the Gateway® BP reaction BP Clonase™
   1978..2189    +  promoter       EF-1α core promoter: core promoter for human elongation factor EF-1α
   2190..2299    +  intron         EF-1α intron A (fragment): intron upstream of the start codon of human EF-1α
   2925..3128    +  intron         EF-1α intron A: truncated intron upstream of the start codon of human EF-1α
   3137..3161    +  protein_bind   attB1: mutant version of attB; recombination site for the Gateway® BP reaction BP Clonase™
   3288..4889    +  CDS            Cas9(N): N-terminal portion of Streptococcus pyogenes Cas9 (Zetsche et al., 2015)
   4890..7388    +  CDS            Cas9(C): C-terminal portion of Streptococcus pyogenes Cas9 (Zetsche et al., 2015)
   7389..7436    +  CDS            nucleoplasmin NLS: bipartite nuclear localization signal from nucleoplasmin
   7446..7498    +  CDS            P2A (fragment): 2A peptide from porcine teschovirus-1 polyprotein Eukaryotic ribosomes fail to insert a peptide bond between the Gly and Pro residues, yielding separate polypeptides.
   7503..8222    +  CDS            EGFP: the original enhanced GFP (Yang et al., 1996) mammalian codon-optimized
   8223..8247    -  protein_bind   attB2: mutant version of attB; recombination site for the Gateway® BP reaction BP Clonase™
   8265..8853    +  misc_feature   WPRE: woodchuck hepatitis virus posttranscriptional regulatory element
   8920..8939    +  misc_feature   cPPT/CTS (fragment): central polypurine tract and central termination sequence of HIV-1
   8941..9174    +  LTR            3' LTR (ΔU3): self-inactivating 3' long terminal repeat (LTR) from HIV-1
   9246..9367    +  polyA_signal   SV40 poly(A) signal: SV40 polyadenylation signal
   9407..9542    +  rep_origin     SV40 ori: SV40 origin of replication
   9563..9581    -  promoter       T7 promoter: promoter for bacteriophage T7 RNA polymerase
   9589..9744    +  CDS            lacZα (fragment): LacZα fragment of β-galactosidase; lacZ fragment
   9749..10177   +  rep_origin     f1 ori (sequence partly withheld): f1 bacteriophage origin of replication; arrow indicates direction of (+) strand synthesis
  10230..10334   +  promoter       AmpR promoter: bla
  10335..11195   +  CDS            AmpR: β-lactamase; bla; confers resistance to ampicillin, carbenicillin, and related antibiotics
  11366..11954   +  rep_origin     ori: high-copy-number ColE1/pMB1/pBR322/pUC origin of replication
  12137..12229   +  CDS            lacI (fragment): lac repressor; lacI; The lac repressor binds to the lac operator to inhibit transcription in E. coli. This inhibition can be relieved by adding lactose or isopropyl-β-D-thiogalactopyranoside (IPTG).
  12242..12263   +  protein_bind   CAP binding site: CAP binding activates transcription in the presence of cAMP. E. coli catabolite activator protein
  12278..12308   +  promoter       lac promoter: promoter for the E. coli lac operon
  12312..12334   +  protein_bind   lac operator (fragment): The lac repressor binds to the lac operator to inhibit transcription in E. coli. This inhibition can be relieved by adding lactose or isopropyl-β-D-thiogalactopyranoside (IPTG). lac repressor encoded by lacI
  12377..12395   +  promoter       T3 promoter: promoter for bacteriophage T3 RNA polymerase
>Addgene plasmid #133461 | pXPR_124 | depositor full sequence | sequence record 256469 | pXPR_124 sequence 12420 bps
AATGTAGTCTTATGCAATACTCTTGTAGTCTTGCAACATGGTAACGATGAGTTAGCAACATGCCTTACAA
GGAGAGAAAAAGCACCGTGCATGCCGATTGGTGGAAGTAAGGTGGTACGATCGTGCCTTATTAGGAAGGC
AACAGACGGGTCTGACATGGATTGGACGAACCACTGAATTGCCGCATTGCAGAGATATTGTATTTAAGTG
CCTAGCTCGATACATAAACGGGTCTCTCTGGTTAGACCAGATCTGAGCCTGGGAGCTCTCTGGCTAACTA
GGGAACCCACTGCTTAAGCCTCAATAAAGCTTGCCTTGAGTGCTTCAAGTAGTGTGTGCCCGTCTGTTGT
GTGACTCTGGTAACTAGAGATCCCTCAGACCCTTTTAGTCAGTGTGGAAAATCTCTAGCAGTGGCGCCCG
AACAGGGACTTGAAAGCGAAAGGGAAACCAGAGGAGCTCTCTCGACGCAGGACTCGGCTTGCTGAAGCGC
GCACGGCAAGAGGCGAGGGGCGGCGACTGGTGAGTACGCCAAAAATTTTGACTAGCGGAGGCTAGAAGGA
GAGAGATGGGTGCGAGAGCGTCAGTATTAAGCGGGGGAGAATTAGATCGCGATGGGAAAAAATTCGGTTA
AGGCCAGGGGGAAAGAAAAAATATAAATTAAAACATATAGTATGGGCAAGCAGGGAGCTAGAACGATTCG
CAGTTAATCCTGGCCTGTTAGAAACATCAGAAGGCTGTAGACAAATACTGGGACAGCTACAACCATCCCT
TCAGACAGGATCAGAAGAACTTAGATCATTATATAATACAGTAGCAACCCTCTATTGTGTGCATCAAAGG
ATAGAGATAAAAGACACCAAGGAAGCTTTAGACAAGATAGAGGAAGAGCAAAACAAAAGTAAGACCACCG
CACAGCAAGCGGCCGCTGATCTTCAGACCTGGAGGAGGAGATATGAGGGACAATTGGAGAAGTGAATTAT
ATAAATATAAAGTAGTAAAAATTGAACCATTAGGAGTAGCACCCACCAAGGCAAAGAGAAGAGTGGTGCA
GAGAGAAAAAAGAGCAGTGGGAATAGGAGCTTTGTTCCTTGGGTTCTTGGGAGCAGCAGGAAGCACTATG
GGCGCAGCGTCAATGACGCTGACGGTACAGGCCAGACAATTATTGTCTGGTATAGTGCAGCAGCAGAACA
ATTTGCTGAGGGCTATTGAGGCGCAACAGCATCTGTTGCAACTCACAGTCTGGGGCATCAAGCAGCTCCA
GGCAAGAATCCTGGCTGTGGAAAGATACCTAAAGGATCAACAGCTCCTGGGGATTTGGGGTTGCTCTGGA
AAACTCATTTGCACCACTGCTGTGCCTTGGAATGCTAGTTGGAGTAATAAATCTCTGGAACAGATTTGGA
ATCACACGACCTGGATGGAGTGGGACAGAGAAATTAACAATTACACAAGCTTAATACACTCCTTAATTGA
AGAATCGCAAAACCAGCAAGAAAAGAATGAACAAGAATTATTGGAATTAGATAAATGGGCAAGTTTGTGG
AATTGGTTTAACATAACAAATTGGCTGTGGTATATAAAATTATTCATAATGATAGTAGGAGGCTTGGTAG
GTTTAAGAATAGTTTTTGCTGTACTTTCTATAGTGAATAGAGTTAGGCAGGGATATTCACCATTATCGTT
TCAGACCCACCTCCCAACCCCGAGGGGACCCGACAGGCCCGAAGGAATAGAAGAAGAAGGTGGAGAGAGA
GACAGAGACAGATCCATTCGATTAGTGAACGGATCTCGACGGTATCGCTAGCTTTTAAAAGAAAAGGGGG
GATTGGGGGGTACAGTGCAGGGGAAAGAATAGTAGACATAATAGCAACAGACATACAAACTAAAGAATTA
CAAAAACAAATTACAAAAATTCAAAATTTTACTAGTGATTATCGGATCAACTTTGTATAGAAAAGTTGGG
CTCCGGTGCCCGTCAGTGGGCAGAGCGCACATCGCCCACAGTCCCCGAGAAGTTGGGGGGAGGGGTCGGC
AATTGAACCGGTGCCTAGAGAAGGTGGCGCGGGGTAAACTGGGAAAGTGATGTCGTGTACTGGCTCCGCC
TTTTTCCCGAGGGTGGGGGAGAACCGTATATAAGTGCAGTAGTCGCCGTGAACGTTCTTTTTCGCAACGG
GTTTGCCGCCAGAACACAGGTAAGTGCCGTGTGTGGTTCCCGCGGGCCTGGCCTCTTTACGGGTTATGGC
CCTTGCGTGCCTTGAATTACTTCCACCTGGCTGCAGTACGTGATTCTTGATCCCGAGCTTCGGGTTGGAA
GTGGGTGGGAGAGTTCGAGGCCTTGCGCTTAAGGAGCCCCTTCGCCTCGTGCTTGAGTTGAGGCCTGGCC
TGGGCGCTGGGGCCGCCGCGTGCGAATCTGGTGGCACCTTCGCGCCTGTCTCGCTGCTTTCGATAAGTCT
CTAGCCATTTAAAATTTTTGATGACCTGCTGCGACGCTTTTTTTCTGGCAAGATAGTCTTGTAAATGCGG
GCCAAGATCTGCACACTGGTATTTCGGTTTTTGGGGCCGCGGGCGGCGACGGGGCCCGTGCGTCCCAGCG
CACATGTTCGGCGAGGCGGGGCCTGCGAGCGCGGCCACCGAGAATCGGACGGGGGTAGTCTCAAGCTGGC
CGGCCTGCTCTGGTGCCTGGTCTCGCGCCGCCGTGTATCGCCCCGCCCTGGGCGGCAAGGCTGGCCCGGT
CGGCACCAGTTGCGTGAGCGGAAAGATGGCCGCTTCCCGGCCCTGCTGCAGGGAGCTCAAAATGGAGGAC
GCGGCGCTCGGGAGAGCGGGCGGGTGAGTCACCCACACAAAGGAAAAGGGCCTTTCCGTCCTCAGCCGTC
GCTTCATGTGACTCCACGGAGTACCGGGCGCCGTCCAGGCACCTCGATTAGTTCTCGAGCTTTTGGAGTA
CGTCGTCTTTAGGTTGGGGGGAGGGGTTTTATGCGATGGAGTTTCCCCACACTGAGTGGGTGGAGACTGA
AGTTAGGCCAGCTTGGCACTTGATGTAATTCTCCTTGGAATTTGCCCTTTTTGAGTTTGGATCTTGGTTC
ATTCTCAAGCCTCAGACAGTGGTTCAAAGTTTTTTTCTTCCATTTCAGGTGTCGTGACAAGTTTGTACAA
AAAAGCAGGCTGCCACCATGGACTATAAGGACCACGACGGAGACTACAAGGATCATGATATTGATTACAA
AGACGATGACGATAAGATGGCCCCAAAGAAGAAGCGGAAGGTCGGTATCCACGGAGTCCCAGCAGCCGAC
AAGAAGTACAGCATCGGCCTGGACATCGGCACCAACTCTGTGGGCTGGGCCGTGATCACCGACGAGTACA
AGGTGCCCAGCAAGAAATTCAAGGTGCTGGGCAACACCGACCGGCACAGCATCAAGAAGAACCTGATCGG
AGCCCTGCTGTTCGACAGCGGCGAAACAGCCGAGGCCACCCGGCTGAAGAGAACCGCCAGAAGAAGATAC
ACCAGACGGAAGAACCGGATCTGCTATCTGCAAGAGATCTTCAGCAACGAGATGGCCAAGGTGGACGACA
GCTTCTTCCACAGACTGGAAGAGTCCTTCCTGGTGGAAGAGGATAAGAAGCACGAGCGGCACCCCATCTT
CGGCAACATCGTGGACGAGGTGGCCTACCACGAGAAGTACCCCACCATCTACCACCTGAGAAAGAAACTG
GTGGACAGCACCGACAAGGCCGACCTGCGGCTGATCTATCTGGCCCTGGCCCACATGATCAAGTTCCGGG
GCCACTTCCTGATCGAGGGCGACCTGAACCCCGACAACAGCGACGTGGACAAGCTGTTCATCCAGCTGGT
GCAGACCTACAACCAGCTGTTCGAGGAAAACCCCATCAACGCCAGCGGCGTGGACGCCAAGGCCATCCTG
TCTGCCAGACTGAGCAAGAGCAGACGGCTGGAAAATCTGATCGCCCAGCTGCCCGGCGAGAAGAAGAATG
GCCTGTTCGGAAACCTGATTGCCCTGAGCCTGGGCCTGACCCCCAACTTCAAGAGCAACTTCGACCTGGC
CGAGGATGCCAAACTGCAGCTGAGCAAGGACACCTACGACGACGACCTGGACAACCTGCTGGCCCAGATC
GGCGACCAGTACGCCGACCTGTTTCTGGCCGCCAAGAACCTGTCCGACGCCATCCTGCTGAGCGACATCC
TGAGAGTGAACACCGAGATCACCAAGGCCCCCCTGAGCGCCTCTATGATCAAGAGATACGACGAGCACCA
CCAGGACCTGACCCTGCTGAAAGCTCTCGTGCGGCAGCAGCTGCCTGAGAAGTACAAAGAGATTTTCTTC
GACCAGAGCAAGAACGGCTACGCCGGCTACATTGACGGCGGAGCCAGCCAGGAAGAGTTCTACAAGTTCA
TCAAGCCCATCCTGGAAAAGATGGACGGCACCGAGGAACTGCTCGTGAAGCTGAACAGAGAGGACCTGCT
GCGGAAGCAGCGGACCTTCGACAACGGCAGCATCCCCCACCAGATCCACCTGGGAGAGCTGCACGCCATT
CTGCGGCGGCAGGAAGATTTTTACCCATTCCTGAAGGACAACCGGGAAAAGATCGAGAAGATCCTGACCT
TCCGCATCCCCTACTACGTGGGCCCTCTGGCCAGGGGAAACAGCAGATTCGCCTGGATGACCAGAAAGAG
CGAGGAAACCATCACCCCCTGGAACTTCGAGGAAGTGGTGGACAAGGGCGCTTCCGCCCAGAGCTTCATC
GAGCGGATGACCAACTTCGATAAGAACCTGCCCAACGAGAAGGTGCTGCCCAAGCACAGCCTGCTGTACG
AGTACTTCACCGTGTATAACGAGCTGACCAAAGTGAAATACGTGACCGAGGGAATGAGAAAGCCCGCCTT
CCTGAGCGGCGAGCAGAAAAAGGCCATCGTGGACCTGCTGTTCAAGACCAACCGGAAAGTGACCGTGAAG
CAGCTGAAAGAGGACTACTTCAAGAAAATCGAGTGCTTCGACTCCGTGGAAATCTCCGGCGTGGAAGATC
GGTTCAACGCCTCCCTGGGCACATACCACGATCTGCTGAAAATTATCAAGGACAAGGACTTCCTGGACAA
TGAGGAAAACGAGGACATTCTGGAAGATATCGTGCTGACCCTGACACTGTTTGAGGACAGAGAGATGATC
GAGGAACGGCTGAAAACCTATGCCCACCTGTTCGACGACAAAGTGATGAAGCAGCTGAAGCGGCGGAGAT
ACACCGGCTGGGGCAGGCTGAGCCGGAAGCTGATCAACGGCATCCGGGACAAGCAGTCCGGCAAGACAAT
CCTGGATTTCCTGAAGTCCGACGGCTTCGCCAACAGAAACTTCATGCAGCTGATCCACGACGACAGCCTG
ACCTTTAAAGAGGACATCCAGAAAGCCCAGGTGTCCGGCCAGGGCGATAGCCTGCACGAGCACATTGCCA
ATCTGGCCGGCAGCCCCGCCATTAAGAAGGGCATCCTGCAGACAGTGAAGGTGGTGGACGAGCTCGTGAA
AGTGATGGGCCGGCACAAGCCCGAGAACATCGTGATCGAAATGGCCAGAGAGAACCAGACCACCCAGAAG
GGACAGAAGAACAGCCGCGAGAGAATGAAGCGGATCGAAGAGGGCATCAAAGAGCTGGGCAGCCAGATCC
TGAAAGAACACCCCGTGGAAAACACCCAGCTGCAGAACGAGAAGCTGTACCTGTACTACCTGCAGAATGG
GCGGGATATGTACGTGGACCAGGAACTGGACATCAACCGGCTGTCCGACTACGATGTGGACCATATCGTG
CCTCAGAGCTTTCTGAAGGACGACTCCATCGACAACAAGGTGCTGACCAGAAGCGACAAGAACCGGGGCA
AGAGCGACAACGTGCCCTCCGAAGAGGTCGTGAAGAAGATGAAGAACTACTGGCGGCAGCTGCTGAACGC
CAAGCTGATTACCCAGAGAAAGTTCGACAATCTGACCAAGGCCGAGAGAGGCGGCCTGAGCGAACTGGAT
AAGGCCGGCTTCATCAAGAGACAGCTGGTGGAAACCCGGCAGATCACAAAGCACGTGGCACAGATCCTGG
ACTCCCGGATGAACACTAAGTACGACGAGAATGACAAGCTGATCCGGGAAGTGAAAGTGATCACCCTGAA
GTCCAAGCTGGTGTCCGATTTCCGGAAGGATTTCCAGTTTTACAAAGTGCGCGAGATCAACAACTACCAC
CACGCCCACGACGCCTACCTGAACGCCGTCGTGGGAACCGCCCTGATCAAAAAGTACCCTAAGCTGGAAA
GCGAGTTCGTGTACGGCGACTACAAGGTGTACGACGTGCGGAAGATGATCGCCAAGAGCGAGCAGGAAAT
CGGCAAGGCTACCGCCAAGTACTTCTTCTACAGCAACATCATGAACTTTTTCAAGACCGAGATTACCCTG
GCCAACGGCGAGATCCGGAAGCGGCCTCTGATCGAGACAAACGGCGAAACCGGGGAGATCGTGTGGGATA
AGGGCCGGGATTTTGCCACCGTGCGGAAAGTGCTGAGCATGCCCCAAGTGAATATCGTGAAAAAGACCGA
GGTGCAGACAGGCGGCTTCAGCAAAGAGTCTATCCTGCCCAAGAGGAACAGCGATAAGCTGATCGCCAGA
AAGAAGGACTGGGACCCTAAGAAGTACGGCGGCTTCGACAGCCCCACCGTGGCCTATTCTGTGCTGGTGG
TGGCCAAAGTGGAAAAGGGCAAGTCCAAGAAACTGAAGAGTGTGAAAGAGCTGCTGGGGATCACCATCAT
GGAAAGAAGCAGCTTCGAGAAGAATCCCATCGACTTTCTGGAAGCCAAGGGCTACAAAGAAGTGAAAAAG
GACCTGATCATCAAGCTGCCTAAGTACTCCCTGTTCGAGCTGGAAAACGGCCGGAAGAGAATGCTGGCCT
CTGCCGGCGAACTGCAGAAGGGAAACGAACTGGCCCTGCCCTCCAAATATGTGAACTTCCTGTACCTGGC
CAGCCACTATGAGAAGCTGAAGGGCTCCCCCGAGGATAATGAGCAGAAACAGCTGTTTGTGGAACAGCAC
AAGCACTACCTGGACGAGATCATCGAGCAGATCAGCGAGTTCTCCAAGAGAGTGATCCTGGCCGACGCTA
ATCTGGACAAAGTGCTGTCCGCCTACAACAAGCACCGGGATAAGCCCATCAGAGAGCAGGCCGAGAATAT
CATCCACCTGTTTACCCTGACCAATCTGGGAGCCCCTGCCGCCTTCAAGTACTTTGACACCACCATCGAC
CGGAAGAGGTACACCAGCACCAAAGAGGTGCTGGACGCCACCCTGATCCACCAGAGCATCACCGGCCTGT
ACGAGACACGGATCGACCTGTCTCAGCTGGGAGGCGACAAAAGGCCGGCGGCCACGAAAAAGGCCGGCCA
GGCAAAAAAGAAAAAGGGAAGCGGAGCCACGAACTTCTCTCTGTTAAAGCAAGCAGGAGATGTTGAAGAA
AACCCCGGGCCTATGGTGAGCAAGGGCGAGGAGCTGTTCACCGGGGTGGTGCCCATCCTGGTCGAGCTGG
ACGGCGACGTAAACGGCCACAAGTTCAGCGTGTCCGGCGAGGGCGAGGGCGATGCCACCTACGGCAAGCT
GACCCTGAAGTTCATCTGCACCACCGGCAAGCTGCCCGTGCCCTGGCCCACCCTCGTGACCACCCTGACC
TACGGCGTGCAGTGCTTCAGCCGCTACCCCGACCACATGAAGCAGCACGACTTCTTCAAGTCCGCCATGC
CCGAAGGCTACGTCCAGGAGCGCACCATCTTCTTCAAGGACGACGGCAACTACAAGACCCGCGCCGAGGT
GAAGTTCGAGGGCGACACCCTGGTGAACCGCATCGAGCTGAAGGGCATCGACTTCAAGGAGGACGGCAAC
ATCCTGGGGCACAAGCTGGAGTACAACTACAACAGCCACAACGTCTATATCATGGCCGACAAGCAGAAGA
ACGGCATCAAGGTGAACTTCAAGATCCGCCACAACATCGAGGACGGCAGCGTGCAGCTCGCCGACCACTA
CCAGCAGAACACCCCCATCGGCGACGGCCCCGTGCTGCTGCCCGACAACCACTACCTGAGCACCCAGTCC
GCCCTGAGCAAAGACCCCAACGAGAAGCGCGATCACATGGTCCTGCTGGAGTTCGTGACCGCCGCCGGGA
TCACTCTCGGCATGGACGAGCTGTACAAGTAAACCCAGCTTTCTTGTACAAAGTGGTGATAATCGAATTC
CGATAATCAACCTCTGGATTACAAAATTTGTGAAAGATTGACTGGTATTCTTAACTATGTTGCTCCTTTT
ACGCTATGTGGATACGCTGCTTTAATGCCTTTGTATCATGCTATTGCTTCCCGTATGGCTTTCATTTTCT
CCTCCTTGTATAAATCCTGGTTGCTGTCTCTTTATGAGGAGTTGTGGCCCGTTGTCAGGCAACGTGGCGT
GGTGTGCACTGTGTTTGCTGACGCAACCCCCACTGGTTGGGGCATTGCCACCACCTGTCAGCTCCTTTCC
GGGACTTTCGCTTTCCCCCTCCCTATTGCCACGGCGGAACTCATCGCCGCCTGCCTTGCCCGCTGCTGGA
CAGGGGCTCGGCTGTTGGGCACTGACAATTCCGTGGTGTTGTCGGGGAAGCTGACGTCCTTTCCATGGCT
GCTCGCCTGTGTTGCCACCTGGATTCTGCGCGGGACGTCCTTCTGCTACGTCCCTTCGGCCCTCAATCCA
GCGGACCTTCCTTCCCGCGGCCTGCTGCCGGCTCTGCGGCCTCTTCCGCGTCTTCGCCTTCGCCCTCAGA
CGAGTCGGATCTCCCTTTGGGCCGCCTCCCCGCATCGGGAATTCCCGCGGTTCGCTTTAAGACCAATGAC
TTACAAGGCAGCTGTAGATCTTAGCCACTTTTTAAAAGAAAAGGGGGGACTGGAAGGGCTAATTCACTCC
CAACGAAGACAAGATCTGCTTTTTGCTTGTACTGGGTCTCTCTGGTTAGACCAGATCTGAGCCTGGGAGC
TCTCTGGCTAACTAGGGAACCCACTGCTTAAGCCTCAATAAAGCTTGCCTTGAGTGCTTCAAGTAGTGTG
TGCCCGTCTGTTGTGTGACTCTGGTAACTAGAGATCCCTCAGACCCTTTTAGTCAGTGTGGAAAATCTCT
AGCAGTAGTAGTTCATGTCATCTTATTATTCAGTATTTATAACTTGCAAAGAAATGAATATCAGAGAGTG
AGAGGAACTTGTTTATTGCAGCTTATAATGGTTACAAATAAAGCAATAGCATCACAAATTTCACAAATAA
AGCATTTTTTTCACTGCATTCTAGTTGTGGTTTGTCCAAACTCATCAATGTATCTTATCATGTCTGGCTC
TAGCTATCCCGCCCCTAACTCCGCCCATCCCGCCCCTAACTCCGCCCAGTTCCGCCCATTCTCCGCCCCA
TGGCTGACTAATTTTTTTTATTTATGCAGAGGCCGAGGCCGCCTCGGCCTCTGAGCTATTCCAGAAGTAG
TGAGGAGGCTTTTTTGGAGGCCTAGGGACGTACCCAATTCGCCCTATAGTGAGTCGTATTACGCGCGCTC
ACTGGCCGTCGTTTTACAACGTCGTGACTGGGAAAACCCTGGCGTTACCCAACTTAATCGCCTTGCAGCA
CATCCCCCTTTCGCCAGCTGGCGTAATAGCGAAGAGGCCCGCACCGATCGCCCTTCCCAACAGTTGCGCA
GCCTGAATGGCGAATGGG
[124 nt withheld, positions 9749-9872]
C
[91 nt withheld, positions 9874-9964]
A
[49 nt withheld, positions 9966-10014]
CCTTTGACGTTGGAGTCCACGTTCTTT
[37 nt withheld, positions 10042-10078]
ACCCTATCTCGGTCTATTCTTTTGATTTATAAGGGATTTTGCCGATTTCGGCCTATTGGTTAAAAAATGA
GCTGATTTAACAAAAATTTAACGCGAATTTTAACAAAATATTAACGCTTACAATTTAGGTGGCACTTTTC
GGGGAAATGTGCGCGGAACCCCTATTTGTTTATTTTTCTAAATACATTCAAATATGTATCCGCTCATGAG
ACAATAACCCTGATAAATGCTTCAATAATATTGAAAAAGGAAGAGTATGAGTATTCAACATTTCCGTGTC
GCCCTTATTCCCTTTTTTGCGGCATTTTGCCTTCCTGTTTTTGCTCACCCAGAAACGCTGGTGAAAGTAA
AAGATGCTGAAGATCAGTTGGGTGCACGAGTGGGTTACATCGAACTGGATCTCAACAGCGGTAAGATCCT
TGAGAGTTTTCGCCCCGAAGAACGTTTTCCAATGATGAGCACTTTTAAAGTTCTGCTATGTGGCGCGGTA
TTATCCCGTATTGACGCCGGGCAAGAGCAACTCGGTCGCCGCATACACTATTCTCAGAATGACTTGGTTG
AGTACTCACCAGTCACAGAAAAGCATCTTACGGATGGCATGACAGTAAGAGAATTATGCAGTGCTGCCAT
AACCATGAGTGATAACACTGCGGCCAACTTACTTCTGACAACGATCGGAGGACCGAAGGAGCTAACCGCT
TTTTTGCACAACATGGGGGATCATGTAACTCGCCTTGATCGTTGGGAACCGGAGCTGAATGAAGCCATAC
CAAACGACGAGCGTGACACCACGATGCCTGTAGCAATGGCAACAACGTTGCGCAAACTATTAACTGGCGA
ACTACTTACTCTAGCTTCCCGGCAACAATTAATAGACTGGATGGAGGCGGATAAAGTTGCAGGACCACTT
CTGCGCTCGGCCCTTCCGGCTGGCTGGTTTATTGCTGATAAATCTGGAGCCGGTGAGCGTGGGTCTCGCG
GTATCATTGCAGCACTGGGGCCAGATGGTAAGCCCTCCCGTATCGTAGTTATCTACACGACGGGGAGTCA
GGCAACTATGGATGAACGAAATAGACAGATCGCTGAGATAGGTGCCTCACTGATTAAGCATTGGTAACTG
TCAGACCAAGTTTACTCATATATACTTTAGATTGATTTAAAACTTCATTTTTAATTTAAAAGGATCTAGG
TGAAGATCCTTTTTGATAATCTCATGACCAAAATCCCTTAACGTGAGTTTTCGTTCCACTGAGCGTCAGA
CCCCGTAGAAAAGATCAAAGGATCTTCTTGAGATCCTTTTTTTCTGCGCGTAATCTGCTGCTTGCAAACA
AAAAAACCACCGCTACCAGCGGTGGTTTGTTTGCCGGATCAAGAGCTACCAACTCTTTTTCCGAAGGTAA
CTGGCTTCAGCAGAGCGCAGATACCAAATACTGTTCTTCTAGTGTAGCCGTAGTTAGGCCACCACTTCAA
GAACTCTGTAGCACCGCCTACATACCTCGCTCTGCTAATCCTGTTACCAGTGGCTGCTGCCAGTGGCGAT
AAGTCGTGTCTTACCGGGTTGGACTCAAGACGATAGTTACCGGATAAGGCGCAGCGGTCGGGCTGAACGG
GGGGTTCGTGCACACAGCCCAGCTTGGAGCGAACGACCTACACCGAACTGAGATACCTACAGCGTGAGCT
ATGAGAAAGCGCCACGCTTCCCGAAGAGAGAAAGGCGGACAGGTATCCGGTAAGCGGCAGGGTCGGAACA
GGAGAGCGCACGAGGGAGCTTCCAGGGGGAAACGCCTGGTATCTTTATAGTCCTGTCGGGTTTCGCCACC
TCTGACTTGAGCGTCGATTTTTGTGATGCTCGTCAGGGGGGCGGAGCCTATGGAAAAACGCCAGCAACGC
GGCCTTTTTACGGTTCCTGGCCTTTTGCTGGCCTTTTGCTCACATGTTCTTTCCTGCGTTATCCCCTGAT
TCTGTGGATAACCGTATTACCGCCTTTGAGTGAGCTGATACCGCTCGCCGCAGCCGAACGACCGAGCGCA
GCGAGTCAGTGAGCGAGGAAGCGGAAGAGCGCCCAATACGCAAACCGCCTCTCCCCGCGCGTTGGCCGAT
TCATTAATGCAGCTGGCACGACAGGTTTCCCGACTGGAAAGCGGGCAGTGAGCGCAACGCAATTAATGTG
AGTTAGCTCACTCATTAGGCACCCCAGGCTTTACACTTTATGCTTCCGGCTCGTATGTTGTGTGGAATTG
TGAGCGGATAACAATTTCACACAGGAAACAGCTATGACCATGATTACGCCAAGCGCGCAATTAACCCTCA
CTAAAGGGAACAAAAGCTGGAGCTGCAAGCTT
