Features (pLannotate 1.2.2; 34 found; start..end, strand, type, name):
      1..181     +  LTR            5' LTR (truncated): truncated 5' long terminal repeat (LTR) from HIV-1
    228..353     +  misc_feature   HIV-1 Ψ: packaging signal of human immunodeficiency virus type 1
    337..700     +  CDS            HIV-1 gag (fragment): gag protein from human immunodeficiency virus 1; gag
    846..1079    +  misc_feature   RRE: The Rev response element (RRE) of HIV-1 allows for Rev-dependent mRNA export from the nucleus to the cytoplasm.
   1456..1556    +  CDS            Rev (fragment): human immunodeficiency virus 1 (HIV-1) Rev protein; rev; enhances nuclear export of unspliced and incompletely spliced viral mRNAs
   1574..1691    +  misc_feature   cPPT/CTS: central polypurine tract and central termination sequence of HIV-1
   1709..1729    +  protein_bind   attB4: mutant version of attB; core recombination site for the Gateway® BP reaction BP Clonase™
   1749..1960    +  promoter       EF-1α core promoter: core promoter for human elongation factor EF-1α
   1961..2070    +  intron         EF-1α intron A (fragment): intron upstream of the start codon of human EF-1α
   2696..2899    +  intron         EF-1α intron A: truncated intron upstream of the start codon of human EF-1α
   2908..2932    +  protein_bind   attB1: mutant version of attB; recombination site for the Gateway® BP reaction BP Clonase™
   3059..4660    +  CDS            Cas9(N): N-terminal portion of Streptococcus pyogenes Cas9 (Zetsche et al., 2015)
   4661..7159    +  CDS            Cas9(C): C-terminal portion of Streptococcus pyogenes Cas9 (Zetsche et al., 2015)
   7160..7207    +  CDS            nucleoplasmin NLS: bipartite nuclear localization signal from nucleoplasmin
   7217..7269    +  CDS            P2A (fragment): 2A peptide from porcine teschovirus-1 polyprotein Eukaryotic ribosomes fail to insert a peptide bond between the Gly and Pro residues, yielding separate polypeptides.
   7274..7993    +  CDS            EGFP: the original enhanced GFP (Yang et al., 1996) mammalian codon-optimized
   7994..8018    -  protein_bind   attB2: mutant version of attB; recombination site for the Gateway® BP reaction BP Clonase™
   8036..8624    +  misc_feature   WPRE: woodchuck hepatitis virus posttranscriptional regulatory element
   8691..8710    +  misc_feature   cPPT/CTS (fragment): central polypurine tract and central termination sequence of HIV-1
   8712..8945    +  LTR            3' LTR (ΔU3): self-inactivating 3' long terminal repeat (LTR) from HIV-1
   9017..9138    +  polyA_signal   SV40 poly(A) signal: SV40 polyadenylation signal
   9178..9313    +  rep_origin     SV40 ori: SV40 origin of replication
   9334..9352    -  promoter       T7 promoter: promoter for bacteriophage T7 RNA polymerase
   9360..9515    +  CDS            lacZα (fragment): LacZα fragment of β-galactosidase; lacZ fragment
   9520..9948    +  rep_origin     f1 ori (sequence partly withheld): f1 bacteriophage origin of replication; arrow indicates direction of (+) strand synthesis
  10001..10105   +  promoter       AmpR promoter: bla
  10106..10966   +  CDS            AmpR: β-lactamase; bla; confers resistance to ampicillin, carbenicillin, and related antibiotics
  11137..11725   +  rep_origin     ori: high-copy-number ColE1/pMB1/pBR322/pUC origin of replication
  11908..12000   +  CDS            lacI (fragment): lac repressor; lacI; The lac repressor binds to the lac operator to inhibit transcription in E. coli. This inhibition can be relieved by adding lactose or isopropyl-β-D-thiogalactopyranoside (IPTG).
  12013..12034   +  protein_bind   CAP binding site: CAP binding activates transcription in the presence of cAMP. E. coli catabolite activator protein
  12049..12079   +  promoter       lac promoter: promoter for the E. coli lac operon
  12083..12105   +  protein_bind   lac operator (fragment): The lac repressor binds to the lac operator to inhibit transcription in E. coli. This inhibition can be relieved by adding lactose or isopropyl-β-D-thiogalactopyranoside (IPTG). lac repressor encoded by lacI
  12148..12166   +  promoter       T3 promoter: promoter for bacteriophage T3 RNA polymerase
  12194..12420   +  promoter       RSV promoter: Rous sarcoma virus enhancer/promoter
>Addgene plasmid #133461 | pXPR_124 | addgene full sequence | sequence record 261405 | Addgene NGS Result
GGGTCTCTCTGGTTAGACCAGATCTGAGCCTGGGAGCTCTCTGGCTAACTAGGGAACCCACTGCTTAAGC
CTCAATAAAGCTTGCCTTGAGTGCTTCAAGTAGTGTGTGCCCGTCTGTTGTGTGACTCTGGTAACTAGAG
ATCCCTCAGACCCTTTTAGTCAGTGTGGAAAATCTCTAGCAGTGGCGCCCGAACAGGGACTTGAAAGCGA
AAGGGAAACCAGAGGAGCTCTCTCGACGCAGGACTCGGCTTGCTGAAGCGCGCACGGCAAGAGGCGAGGG
GCGGCGACTGGTGAGTACGCCAAAAATTTTGACTAGCGGAGGCTAGAAGGAGAGAGATGGGTGCGAGAGC
GTCAGTATTAAGCGGGGGAGAATTAGATCGCGATGGGAAAAAATTCGGTTAAGGCCAGGGGGAAAGAAAA
AATATAAATTAAAACATATAGTATGGGCAAGCAGGGAGCTAGAACGATTCGCAGTTAATCCTGGCCTGTT
AGAAACATCAGAAGGCTGTAGACAAATACTGGGACAGCTACAACCATCCCTTCAGACAGGATCAGAAGAA
CTTAGATCATTATATAATACAGTAGCAACCCTCTATTGTGTGCATCAAAGGATAGAGATAAAAGACACCA
AGGAAGCTTTAGACAAGATAGAGGAAGAGCAAAACAAAAGTAAGACCACCGCACAGCAAGCGGCCGCTGA
TCTTCAGACCTGGAGGAGGAGATATGAGGGACAATTGGAGAAGTGAATTATATAAATATAAAGTAGTAAA
AATTGAACCATTAGGAGTAGCACCCACCAAGGCAAAGAGAAGAGTGGTGCAGAGAGAAAAAAGAGCAGTG
GGAATAGGAGCTTTGTTCCTTGGGTTCTTGGGAGCAGCAGGAAGCACTATGGGCGCAGCGTCAATGACGC
TGACGGTACAGGCCAGACAATTATTGTCTGGTATAGTGCAGCAGCAGAACAATTTGCTGAGGGCTATTGA
GGCGCAACAGCATCTGTTGCAACTCACAGTCTGGGGCATCAAGCAGCTCCAGGCAAGAATCCTGGCTGTG
GAAAGATACCTAAAGGATCAACAGCTCCTGGGGATTTGGGGTTGCTCTGGAAAACTCATTTGCACCACTG
CTGTGCCTTGGAATGCTAGTTGGAGTAATAAATCTCTGGAACAGATTTGGAATCACACGACCTGGATGGA
GTGGGACAGAGAAATTAACAATTACACAAGCTTAATACACTCCTTAATTGAAGAATCGCAAAACCAGCAA
GAAAAGAATGAACAAGAATTATTGGAATTAGATAAATGGGCAAGTTTGTGGAATTGGTTTAACATAACAA
ATTGGCTGTGGTATATAAAATTATTCATAATGATAGTAGGAGGCTTGGTAGGTTTAAGAATAGTTTTTGC
TGTACTTTCTATAGTGAATAGAGTTAGGCAGGGATATTCACCATTATCGTTTCAGACCCACCTCCCAACC
CCGAGGGGACCCGACAGGCCCGAAGGAATAGAAGAAGAAGGTGGAGAGAGAGACAGAGACAGATCCATTC
GATTAGTGAACGGATCTCGACGGTATCGCTAGCTTTTAAAAGAAAAGGGGGGATTGGGGGGTACAGTGCA
GGGGAAAGAATAGTAGACATAATAGCAACAGACATACAAACTAAAGAATTACAAAAACAAATTACAAAAA
TTCAAAATTTTACTAGTGATTATCGGATCAACTTTGTATAGAAAAGTTGGGCTCCGGTGCCCGTCAGTGG
GCAGAGCGCACATCGCCCACAGTCCCCGAGAAGTTGGGGGGAGGGGTCGGCAATTGAACCGGTGCCTAGA
GAAGGTGGCGCGGGGTAAACTGGGAAAGTGATGTCGTGTACTGGCTCCGCCTTTTTCCCGAGGGTGGGGG
AGAACCGTATATAAGTGCAGTAGTCGCCGTGAACGTTCTTTTTCGCAACGGGTTTGCCGCCAGAACACAG
GTAAGTGCCGTGTGTGGTTCCCGCGGGCCTGGCCTCTTTACGGGTTATGGCCCTTGCGTGCCTTGAATTA
CTTCCACCTGGCTGCAGTACGTGATTCTTGATCCCGAGCTTCGGGTTGGAAGTGGGTGGGAGAGTTCGAG
GCCTTGCGCTTAAGGAGCCCCTTCGCCTCGTGCTTGAGTTGAGGCCTGGCCTGGGCGCTGGGGCCGCCGC
GTGCGAATCTGGTGGCACCTTCGCGCCTGTCTCGCTGCTTTCGATAAGTCTCTAGCCATTTAAAATTTTT
GATGACCTGCTGCGACGCTTTTTTTCTGGCAAGATAGTCTTGTAAATGCGGGCCAAGATCTGCACACTGG
TATTTCGGTTTTTGGGGCCGCGGGCGGCGACGGGGCCCGTGCGTCCCAGCGCACATGTTCGGCGAGGCGG
GGCCTGCGAGCGCGGCCACCGAGAATCGGACGGGGGTAGTCTCAAGCTGGCCGGCCTGCTCTGGTGCCTG
GTCTCGCGCCGCCGTGTATCGCCCCGCCCTGGGCGGCAAGGCTGGCCCGGTCGGCACCAGTTGCGTGAGC
GGAAAGATGGCCGCTTCCCGGCCCTGCTGCAGGGAGCTCAAAATGGAGGACGCGGCGCTCGGGAGAGCGG
GCGGGTGAGTCACCCACACAAAGGAAAAGGGCCTTTCCGTCCTCAGCCGTCGCTTCATGTGACTCCACGG
AGTACCGGGCGCCGTCCAGGCACCTCGATTAGTTCTCGAGCTTTTGGAGTACGTCGTCTTTAGGTTGGGG
GGAGGGGTTTTATGCGATGGAGTTTCCCCACACTGAGTGGGTGGAGACTGAAGTTAGGCCAGCTTGGCAC
TTGATGTAATTCTCCTTGGAATTTGCCCTTTTTGAGTTTGGATCTTGGTTCATTCTCAAGCCTCAGACAG
TGGTTCAAAGTTTTTTTCTTCCATTTCAGGTGTCGTGACAAGTTTGTACAAAAAAGCAGGCTGCCACCAT
GGACTATAAGGACCACGACGGAGACTACAAGGATCATGATATTGATTACAAAGACGATGACGATAAGATG
GCCCCAAAGAAGAAGCGGAAGGTCGGTATCCACGGAGTCCCAGCAGCCGACAAGAAGTACAGCATCGGCC
TGGACATCGGCACCAACTCTGTGGGCTGGGCCGTGATCACCGACGAGTACAAGGTGCCCAGCAAGAAATT
CAAGGTGCTGGGCAACACCGACCGGCACAGCATCAAGAAGAACCTGATCGGAGCCCTGCTGTTCGACAGC
GGCGAAACAGCCGAGGCCACCCGGCTGAAGAGAACCGCCAGAAGAAGATACACCAGACGGAAGAACCGGA
TCTGCTATCTGCAAGAGATCTTCAGCAACGAGATGGCCAAGGTGGACGACAGCTTCTTCCACAGACTGGA
AGAGTCCTTCCTGGTGGAAGAGGATAAGAAGCACGAGCGGCACCCCATCTTCGGCAACATCGTGGACGAG
GTGGCCTACCACGAGAAGTACCCCACCATCTACCACCTGAGAAAGAAACTGGTGGACAGCACCGACAAGG
CCGACCTGCGGCTGATCTATCTGGCCCTGGCCCACATGATCAAGTTCCGGGGCCACTTCCTGATCGAGGG
CGACCTGAACCCCGACAACAGCGACGTGGACAAGCTGTTCATCCAGCTGGTGCAGACCTACAACCAGCTG
TTCGAGGAAAACCCCATCAACGCCAGCGGCGTGGACGCCAAGGCCATCCTGTCTGCCAGACTGAGCAAGA
GCAGACGGCTGGAAAATCTGATCGCCCAGCTGCCCGGCGAGAAGAAGAATGGCCTGTTCGGAAACCTGAT
TGCCCTGAGCCTGGGCCTGACCCCCAACTTCAAGAGCAACTTCGACCTGGCCGAGGATGCCAAACTGCAG
CTGAGCAAGGACACCTACGACGACGACCTGGACAACCTGCTGGCCCAGATCGGCGACCAGTACGCCGACC
TGTTTCTGGCCGCCAAGAACCTGTCCGACGCCATCCTGCTGAGCGACATCCTGAGAGTGAACACCGAGAT
CACCAAGGCCCCCCTGAGCGCCTCTATGATCAAGAGATACGACGAGCACCACCAGGACCTGACCCTGCTG
AAAGCTCTCGTGCGGCAGCAGCTGCCTGAGAAGTACAAAGAGATTTTCTTCGACCAGAGCAAGAACGGCT
ACGCCGGCTACATTGACGGCGGAGCCAGCCAGGAAGAGTTCTACAAGTTCATCAAGCCCATCCTGGAAAA
GATGGACGGCACCGAGGAACTGCTCGTGAAGCTGAACAGAGAGGACCTGCTGCGGAAGCAGCGGACCTTC
GACAACGGCAGCATCCCCCACCAGATCCACCTGGGAGAGCTGCACGCCATTCTGCGGCGGCAGGAAGATT
TTTACCCATTCCTGAAGGACAACCGGGAAAAGATCGAGAAGATCCTGACCTTCCGCATCCCCTACTACGT
GGGCCCTCTGGCCAGGGGAAACAGCAGATTCGCCTGGATGACCAGAAAGAGCGAGGAAACCATCACCCCC
TGGAACTTCGAGGAAGTGGTGGACAAGGGCGCTTCCGCCCAGAGCTTCATCGAGCGGATGACCAACTTCG
ATAAGAACCTGCCCAACGAGAAGGTGCTGCCCAAGCACAGCCTGCTGTACGAGTACTTCACCGTGTATAA
CGAGCTGACCAAAGTGAAATACGTGACCGAGGGAATGAGAAAGCCCGCCTTCCTGAGCGGCGAGCAGAAA
AAGGCCATCGTGGACCTGCTGTTCAAGACCAACCGGAAAGTGACCGTGAAGCAGCTGAAAGAGGACTACT
TCAAGAAAATCGAGTGCTTCGACTCCGTGGAAATCTCCGGCGTGGAAGATCGGTTCAACGCCTCCCTGGG
CACATACCACGATCTGCTGAAAATTATCAAGGACAAGGACTTCCTGGACAATGAGGAAAACGAGGACATT
CTGGAAGATATCGTGCTGACCCTGACACTGTTTGAGGACAGAGAGATGATCGAGGAACGGCTGAAAACCT
ATGCCCACCTGTTCGACGACAAAGTGATGAAGCAGCTGAAGCGGCGGAGATACACCGGCTGGGGCAGGCT
GAGCCGGAAGCTGATCAACGGCATCCGGGACAAGCAGTCCGGCAAGACAATCCTGGATTTCCTGAAGTCC
GACGGCTTCGCCAACAGAAACTTCATGCAGCTGATCCACGACGACAGCCTGACCTTTAAAGAGGACATCC
AGAAAGCCCAGGTGTCCGGCCAGGGCGATAGCCTGCACGAGCACATTGCCAATCTGGCCGGCAGCCCCGC
CATTAAGAAGGGCATCCTGCAGACAGTGAAGGTGGTGGACGAGCTCGTGAAAGTGATGGGCCGGCACAAG
CCCGAGAACATCGTGATCGAAATGGCCAGAGAGAACCAGACCACCCAGAAGGGACAGAAGAACAGCCGCG
AGAGAATGAAGCGGATCGAAGAGGGCATCAAAGAGCTGGGCAGCCAGATCCTGAAAGAACACCCCGTGGA
AAACACCCAGCTGCAGAACGAGAAGCTGTACCTGTACTACCTGCAGAATGGGCGGGATATGTACGTGGAC
CAGGAACTGGACATCAACCGGCTGTCCGACTACGATGTGGACCATATCGTGCCTCAGAGCTTTCTGAAGG
ACGACTCCATCGACAACAAGGTGCTGACCAGAAGCGACAAGAACCGGGGCAAGAGCGACAACGTGCCCTC
CGAAGAGGTCGTGAAGAAGATGAAGAACTACTGGCGGCAGCTGCTGAACGCCAAGCTGATTACCCAGAGA
AAGTTCGACAATCTGACCAAGGCCGAGAGAGGCGGCCTGAGCGAACTGGATAAGGCCGGCTTCATCAAGA
GACAGCTGGTGGAAACCCGGCAGATCACAAAGCACGTGGCACAGATCCTGGACTCCCGGATGAACACTAA
GTACGACGAGAATGACAAGCTGATCCGGGAAGTGAAAGTGATCACCCTGAAGTCCAAGCTGGTGTCCGAT
TTCCGGAAGGATTTCCAGTTTTACAAAGTGCGCGAGATCAACAACTACCACCACGCCCACGACGCCTACC
TGAACGCCGTCGTGGGAACCGCCCTGATCAAAAAGTACCCTAAGCTGGAAAGCGAGTTCGTGTACGGCGA
CTACAAGGTGTACGACGTGCGGAAGATGATCGCCAAGAGCGAGCAGGAAATCGGCAAGGCTACCGCCAAG
TACTTCTTCTACAGCAACATCATGAACTTTTTCAAGACCGAGATTACCCTGGCCAACGGCGAGATCCGGA
AGCGGCCTCTGATCGAGACAAACGGCGAAACCGGGGAGATCGTGTGGGATAAGGGCCGGGATTTTGCCAC
CGTGCGGAAAGTGCTGAGCATGCCCCAAGTGAATATCGTGAAAAAGACCGAGGTGCAGACAGGCGGCTTC
AGCAAAGAGTCTATCCTGCCCAAGAGGAACAGCGATAAGCTGATCGCCAGAAAGAAGGACTGGGACCCTA
AGAAGTACGGCGGCTTCGACAGCCCCACCGTGGCCTATTCTGTGCTGGTGGTGGCCAAAGTGGAAAAGGG
CAAGTCCAAGAAACTGAAGAGTGTGAAAGAGCTGCTGGGGATCACCATCATGGAAAGAAGCAGCTTCGAG
AAGAATCCCATCGACTTTCTGGAAGCCAAGGGCTACAAAGAAGTGAAAAAGGACCTGATCATCAAGCTGC
CTAAGTACTCCCTGTTCGAGCTGGAAAACGGCCGGAAGAGAATGCTGGCCTCTGCCGGCGAACTGCAGAA
GGGAAACGAACTGGCCCTGCCCTCCAAATATGTGAACTTCCTGTACCTGGCCAGCCACTATGAGAAGCTG
AAGGGCTCCCCCGAGGATAATGAGCAGAAACAGCTGTTTGTGGAACAGCACAAGCACTACCTGGACGAGA
TCATCGAGCAGATCAGCGAGTTCTCCAAGAGAGTGATCCTGGCCGACGCTAATCTGGACAAAGTGCTGTC
CGCCTACAACAAGCACCGGGATAAGCCCATCAGAGAGCAGGCCGAGAATATCATCCACCTGTTTACCCTG
ACCAATCTGGGAGCCCCTGCCGCCTTCAAGTACTTTGACACCACCATCGACCGGAAGAGGTACACCAGCA
CCAAAGAGGTGCTGGACGCCACCCTGATCCACCAGAGCATCACCGGCCTGTACGAGACACGGATCGACCT
GTCTCAGCTGGGAGGCGACAAAAGGCCGGCGGCCACGAAAAAGGCCGGCCAGGCAAAAAAGAAAAAGGGC
AGCGGCGCCACGAACTTCTCTCTGTTAAAGCAAGCAGGAGATGTTGAAGAAAACCCCGGGCCTATGGTGA
GCAAGGGCGAGGAGCTGTTCACCGGGGTGGTGCCCATCCTGGTCGAGCTGGACGGCGACGTAAACGGCCA
CAAGTTCAGCGTGTCCGGCGAGGGCGAGGGCGATGCCACCTACGGCAAGCTGACCCTGAAGTTCATCTGC
ACCACCGGCAAGCTGCCCGTGCCCTGGCCCACCCTCGTGACCACCCTGACCTACGGCGTGCAGTGCTTCA
GCCGCTACCCCGACCACATGAAGCAGCACGACTTCTTCAAGTCCGCCATGCCCGAAGGCTACGTCCAGGA
GCGCACCATCTTCTTCAAGGACGACGGCAACTACAAGACCCGCGCCGAGGTGAAGTTCGAGGGCGACACC
CTGGTGAACCGCATCGAGCTGAAGGGCATCGACTTCAAGGAGGACGGCAACATCCTGGGGCACAAGCTGG
AGTACAACTACAACAGCCACAACGTCTATATCATGGCCGACAAGCAGAAGAACGGCATCAAGGTGAACTT
CAAGATCCGCCACAACATCGAGGACGGCAGCGTGCAGCTCGCCGACCACTACCAGCAGAACACCCCCATC
GGCGACGGCCCCGTGCTGCTGCCCGACAACCACTACCTGAGCACCCAGTCCGCCCTGAGCAAAGACCCCA
ACGAGAAGCGCGATCACATGGTCCTGCTGGAGTTCGTGACCGCCGCCGGGATCACTCTCGGCATGGACGA
GCTGTACAAGTAAACCCAGCTTTCTTGTACAAAGTGGTGATAATCGAATTCCGATAATCAACCTCTGGAT
TACAAAATTTGTGAAAGATTGACTGGTATTCTTAACTATGTTGCTCCTTTTACGCTATGTGGATACGCTG
CTTTAATGCCTTTGTATCATGCTATTGCTTCCCGTATGGCTTTCATTTTCTCCTCCTTGTATAAATCCTG
GTTGCTGTCTCTTTATGAGGAGTTGTGGCCCGTTGTCAGGCAACGTGGCGTGGTGTGCACTGTGTTTGCT
GACGCAACCCCCACTGGTTGGGGCATTGCCACCACCTGTCAGCTCCTTTCCGGGACTTTCGCTTTCCCCC
TCCCTATTGCCACGGCGGAACTCATCGCCGCCTGCCTTGCCCGCTGCTGGACAGGGGCTCGGCTGTTGGG
CACTGACAATTCCGTGGTGTTGTCGGGGAAGCTGACGTCCTTTCCATGGCTGCTCGCCTGTGTTGCCACC
TGGATTCTGCGCGGGACGTCCTTCTGCTACGTCCCTTCGGCCCTCAATCCAGCGGACCTTCCTTCCCGCG
GCCTGCTGCCGGCTCTGCGGCCTCTTCCGCGTCTTCGCCTTCGCCCTCAGACGAGTCGGATCTCCCTTTG
GGCCGCCTCCCCGCATCGGGAATTCCCGCGGTTCGCTTTAAGACCAATGACTTACAAGGCAGCTGTAGAT
CTTAGCCACTTTTTAAAAGAAAAGGGGGGACTGGAAGGGCTAATTCACTCCCAACGAAGACAAGATCTGC
TTTTTGCTTGTACTGGGTCTCTCTGGTTAGACCAGATCTGAGCCTGGGAGCTCTCTGGCTAACTAGGGAA
CCCACTGCTTAAGCCTCAATAAAGCTTGCCTTGAGTGCTTCAAGTAGTGTGTGCCCGTCTGTTGTGTGAC
TCTGGTAACTAGAGATCCCTCAGACCCTTTTAGTCAGTGTGGAAAATCTCTAGCAGTAGTAGTTCATGTC
ATCTTATTATTCAGTATTTATAACTTGCAAAGAAATGAATATCAGAGAGTGAGAGGAACTTGTTTATTGC
AGCTTATAATGGTTACAAATAAAGCAATAGCATCACAAATTTCACAAATAAAGCATTTTTTTCACTGCAT
TCTAGTTGTGGTTTGTCCAAACTCATCAATGTATCTTATCATGTCTGGCTCTAGCTATCCCGCCCCTAAC
TCCGCCCATCCCGCCCCTAACTCCGCCCAGTTCCGCCCATTCTCCGCCCCATGGCTGACTAATTTTTTTT
ATTTATGCAGAGGCCGAGGCCGCCTCGGCCTCTGAGCTATTCCAGAAGTAGTGAGGAGGCTTTTTTGGAG
GCCTAGGGACGTACCCAATTCGCCCTATAGTGAGTCGTATTACGCGCGCTCACTGGCCGTCGTTTTACAA
CGTCGTGACTGGGAAAACCCTGGCGTTACCCAACTTAATCGCCTTGCAGCACATCCCCCTTTCGCCAGCT
GGCGTAATAGCGAAGAGGCCCGCACCGATCGCCCTTCCCAACAGTTGCGCAGCCTGAATGGCGAATGGG
[124 nt withheld, positions 9520-9643]
C
[91 nt withheld, positions 9645-9735]
A
[49 nt withheld, positions 9737-9785]
CCTTTGACGTTGGAGTCCACGTTCTTT
[37 nt withheld, positions 9813-9849]
ACCCTATCTCGGTCTATTCTTTTGATTTATAAGGGATTTTGCCGATTTCGGCCTATTGGTTAAAAAATGA
GCTGATTTAACAAAAATTTAACGCGAATTTTAACAAAATATTAACGCTTACAATTTAGGTGGCACTTTTC
GGGGAAATGTGCGCGGAACCCCTATTTGTTTATTTTTCTAAATACATTCAAATATGTATCCGCTCATGAG
ACAATAACCCTGATAAATGCTTCAATAATATTGAAAAAGGAAGAGTATGAGTATTCAACATTTCCGTGTC
GCCCTTATTCCCTTTTTTGCGGCATTTTGCCTTCCTGTTTTTGCTCACCCAGAAACGCTGGTGAAAGTAA
AAGATGCTGAAGATCAGTTGGGTGCACGAGTGGGTTACATCGAACTGGATCTCAACAGCGGTAAGATCCT
TGAGAGTTTTCGCCCCGAAGAACGTTTTCCAATGATGAGCACTTTTAAAGTTCTGCTATGTGGCGCGGTA
TTATCCCGTATTGACGCCGGGCAAGAGCAACTCGGTCGCCGCATACACTATTCTCAGAATGACTTGGTTG
AGTACTCACCAGTCACAGAAAAGCATCTTACGGATGGCATGACAGTAAGAGAATTATGCAGTGCTGCCAT
AACCATGAGTGATAACACTGCGGCCAACTTACTTCTGACAACGATCGGAGGACCGAAGGAGCTAACCGCT
TTTTTGCACAACATGGGGGATCATGTAACTCGCCTTGATCGTTGGGAACCGGAGCTGAATGAAGCCATAC
CAAACGACGAGCGTGACACCACGATGCCTGTAGCAATGGCAACAACGTTGCGCAAACTATTAACTGGCGA
ACTACTTACTCTAGCTTCCCGGCAACAATTAATAGACTGGATGGAGGCGGATAAAGTTGCAGGACCACTT
CTGCGCTCGGCCCTTCCGGCTGGCTGGTTTATTGCTGATAAATCTGGAGCCGGTGAGCGTGGGTCTCGCG
GTATCATTGCAGCACTGGGGCCAGATGGTAAGCCCTCCCGTATCGTAGTTATCTACACGACGGGGAGTCA
GGCAACTATGGATGAACGAAATAGACAGATCGCTGAGATAGGTGCCTCACTGATTAAGCATTGGTAACTG
TCAGACCAAGTTTACTCATATATACTTTAGATTGATTTAAAACTTCATTTTTAATTTAAAAGGATCTAGG
TGAAGATCCTTTTTGATAATCTCATGACCAAAATCCCTTAACGTGAGTTTTCGTTCCACTGAGCGTCAGA
CCCCGTAGAAAAGATCAAAGGATCTTCTTGAGATCCTTTTTTTCTGCGCGTAATCTGCTGCTTGCAAACA
AAAAAACCACCGCTACCAGCGGTGGTTTGTTTGCCGGATCAAGAGCTACCAACTCTTTTTCCGAAGGTAA
CTGGCTTCAGCAGAGCGCAGATACCAAATACTGTTCTTCTAGTGTAGCCGTAGTTAGGCCACCACTTCAA
GAACTCTGTAGCACCGCCTACATACCTCGCTCTGCTAATCCTGTTACCAGTGGCTGCTGCCAGTGGCGAT
AAGTCGTGTCTTACCGGGTTGGACTCAAGACGATAGTTACCGGATAAGGCGCAGCGGTCGGGCTGAACGG
GGGGTTCGTGCACACAGCCCAGCTTGGAGCGAACGACCTACACCGAACTGAGATACCTACAGCGTGAGCT
ATGAGAAAGCGCCACGCTTCCCGAAGAGAGAAAGGCGGACAGGTATCCGGTAAGCGGCAGGGTCGGAACA
GGAGAGCGCACGAGGGAGCTTCCAGGGGGAAACGCCTGGTATCTTTATAGTCCTGTCGGGTTTCGCCACC
TCTGACTTGAGCGTCGATTTTTGTGATGCTCGTCAGGGGGGCGGAGCCTATGGAAAAACGCCAGCAACGC
GGCCTTTTTACGGTTCCTGGCCTTTTGCTGGCCTTTTGCTCACATGTTCTTTCCTGCGTTATCCCCTGAT
TCTGTGGATAACCGTATTACCGCCTTTGAGTGAGCTGATACCGCTCGCCGCAGCCGAACGACCGAGCGCA
GCGAGTCAGTGAGCGAGGAAGCGGAAGAGCGCCCAATACGCAAACCGCCTCTCCCCGCGCGTTGGCCGAT
TCATTAATGCAGCTGGCACGACAGGTTTCCCGACTGGAAAGCGGGCAGTGAGCGCAACGCAATTAATGTG
AGTTAGCTCACTCATTAGGCACCCCAGGCTTTACACTTTATGCTTCCGGCTCGTATGTTGTGTGGAATTG
TGAGCGGATAACAATTTCACACAGGAAACAGCTATGACCATGATTACGCCAAGCGCGCAATTAACCCTCA
CTAAAGGGAACAAAAGCTGGAGCTGCAAGCTTAATGTAGTCTTATGCAATACTCTTGTAGTCTTGCAACA
TGGTAACGATGAGTTAGCAACATGCCTTACAAGGAGAGAAAAAGCACCGTGCATGCCGATTGGTGGAAGT
AAGGTGGTACGATCGTGCCTTATTAGGAAGGCAACAGACGGGTCTGACATGGATTGGACGAACCACTGAA
TTGCCGCATTGCAGAGATATTGTATTTAAGTGCCTAGCTCGATACATAAAC
